Addgene plasmid #35391: pLenti-EF1a-OCT4
Depositing lab: Feng Zhang. Depositing organization: Broad Institute. Publication: Efficient construction of sequence-specific TAL effectors for modulating mammalian transcription. Zhang F, Cong L, Lodato S, Kosuri S, Church GM, Arlotta P. Nat Biotechnol. 2011 Feb;29(2):149-53. doi: 10.1038/nbt.1775 PubMed 21248753.
Backbone
  Vector backbone: pLenti
  Backbone size w/o insert (bp): 9204
  Vector type: Mammalian Expression, Lentiviral
Growth in bacteria
  Bacterial resistance: Ampicillin, 100 μg/mL
  Growth temperature: 37°C
  Growth strain: Stbl3
  Copy number: High Copy
Gene/Insert
  Gene/Insert name: TALE-Oct4 (alt names: Designer TAL Effector 1; dTALE Oct4)
  Species: Synthetic
  Insert size (bp): 3531
Terms and licenses: Academic/Nonprofit Terms; Industry Terms: Not Available to Industry
How to cite: pLenti-EF1a-OCT4 was a gift from Feng Zhang (Addgene plasmid # 35391 ; http://n2t.net/addgene:35391 ; RRID:Addgene_35391)
