[The description below was written by a language model from this plasmid's Addgene catalogue record.]
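Description:
pLenti-EF1a-OCT4 is a lentiviral mammalian expression plasmid built on a pLenti backbone of about 9.2 kb, carrying a synthetic insert of roughly 3.5 kb. It is maintained in bacteria as a high-copy plasmid under ampicillin selection, and the recorded host is a recombination-deficient strain of the kind commonly used to keep the repeated sequences of lentiviral vectors stable, a consideration that also applies to the repetitive DNA-binding modules of TAL effector genes.

Despite the short name, the payload is not the OCT4 coding sequence itself. The insert is recorded as TALE-Oct4, also called dTALE Oct4 or Designer TAL Effector 1, a synthetic designer transcription activator-like effector. Such proteins use an array of repeat modules, each specifying one base, to recognise a chosen DNA sequence. Here the name indicates targeting of the Oct4 locus, and the associated work concerns sequence-specific TAL effectors for modulating mammalian transcription. The plasmid name implies that expression is driven by the EF1a promoter, a strong constitutive promoter active in many mammalian cell types, although the record does not list promoter details separately.

No feature table is provided, so the record does not state which effector domain, nuclear localisation signals, epitope tags or reporters are fused to the TALE, whether a mammalian selection marker is present, or which lentiviral elements and generation the backbone represents. The construct can be expected to serve either for direct transfection or for packaging into lentiviral particles to deliver the designer TALE into mammalian cells and test its effect on target gene transcription.
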