>Addgene plasmid #35391 | pLenti-EF1a-OCT4 | depositor partial sequence | sequence record 43212 | pLenti-EF1a-OCT4 sequence 3531 bps
ATGTCGCGGACCCGGCTCCCTTCCCCACCCGCACCCAGCCCAGCGTTTTCGGCCGACTCGTTCTCAGACC
TGCTTAGGCAGTTCGACCCCTCACTGTTTAACACATCGTTGTTCGACTCCCTTCCTCCGTTTGGGGCGCA
CCATACGGAGGCGGCCACCGGGGAGTGGGATGAGGTGCAGTCGGGATTGAGAGCTGCGGATGCACCACCC
CCAACCATGCGGGTGGCCGTCACCGCTGCCCGACCGCCGAGGGCGAAGCCCGCACCAAGGCGGAGGGCAG
CGCAACCGTCCGACGCAAGCCCCGCAGCGCAAGTAGATTTGAGAACTTTGGGATATTCACAGCAGCAGCA
GGAAAAGATCAAGCCCAAAGTGAGGTCGACAGTCGCGCAGCATCACGAAGCGCTGGTGGGTCATGGGTTT
ACACATGCCCACATCGTAGCCTTGTCGCAGCACCCTGCAGCCCTTGGCACGGTCGCCGTCAAGTACCAGG
ACATGATTGCGGCGTTGCCGGAAGCCACACATGAGGCGATCGTCGGTGTGGGGAAACAGTGGAGCGGAGC
CCGAGCGCTTGAGGCCCTGTTGACGGTCGCGGGAGAGCTGAGAGGGCCTCCCCTTCAGCTGGACACGGGC
CAGTTGCTGAAGATCGCGAAGCGGGGAGGAGTCACGGCGGTCGAGGCGGTGCACGCGTGGCGCAATGCGC
TCACGGGAGCACCCCTCAACCTGACCCCAGAGCAGGTCGTGGCCATTGCCTCGAATGGAGGGGGCAAACA
GGCGTTGGAAACCGTACAACGATTGCTGCCGGTGCTGTGCCAAGCGCACGGACTCACCCCAGAGCAGGTC
GTGGCGATCGCAAGCCACGACGGAGGAAAGCAAGCCTTGGAAACAGTACAGAGGCTGTTGCCTGTGCTGT
GCCAAGCGCACGGCCTCACCCCAGAGCAGGTCGTGGCCATTGCCTCGAATGGAGGGGGCAAACAGGCGTT
GGAAACCGTACAACGATTGCTGCCGGTGCTGTGCCAAGCGCACGGATTAACCCCAGAGCAGGTCGTGGCG
ATCGCAAGCCACGACGGAGGAAAGCAAGCCTTGGAAACAGTACAGAGGCTGTTGCCTGTGCTGTGCCAAG
CGCACGGCTTAACCCCAGAGCAGGTCGTGGCGATCGCAAGCCACGACGGAGGAAAGCAAGCCTTGGAAAC
AGTACAGAGGCTGTTGCCTGTGCTGTGCCAAGCGCACGGACTTACCCCAGAGCAGGTCGTGGCGATCGCA
AGCCACGACGGAGGAAAGCAAGCCTTGGAAACAGTACAGAGGCTGTTGCCTGTGCTGTGCCAAGCGCACG
GCCTTACCCCAGAGCAGGTCGTGGCAATCGCCTCCAACATTGGCGGGAAACAGGCACTCGAGACTGTCCA
GCGCCTGCTTCCCGTGCTGTGCCAAGCGCACGGACTAACCCCAGAGCAGGTCGTGGCGATCGCAAGCCAC
GACGGAGGAAAGCAAGCCTTGGAAACAGTACAGAGGCTGTTGCCTGTGCTGTGCCAAGCGCACGGGCTCA
CCCCAGAGCAGGTCGTGGCGATCGCAAGCCACGACGGAGGAAAGCAAGCCTTGGAAACAGTACAGAGGCT
GTTGCCTGTGCTGTGCCAAGCGCACGGGCTAACCCCAGAGCAGGTCGTGGCGATCGCAAGCCACGACGGA
GGAAAGCAAGCCTTGGAAACAGTACAGAGGCTGTTGCCTGTGCTGTGCCAAGCGCACGGCCTAACCCCAG
AGCAGGTCGTGGCGATCGCAAGCCACGACGGAGGAAAGCAAGCCTTGGAAACAGTACAGAGGCTGTTGCC
TGTGCTGTGCCAAGCGCACGGGTTAACCCCAGAGCAGGTCGTGGCGATCGCAAGCCACGACGGAGGAAAG
CAAGCCTTGGAAACAGTACAGAGGCTGTTGCCTGTGCTGTGCCAAGCGCACGGACTCACGCCTGAGCAGG
TAGTGGCTATTGCATCCAATATCGGGGGCAGACCCGCACTGGAGTCAATCGTGGCCCAGCTTTCGAGGCC
GGACCCCGCGCTGGCCGCACTCACTAATGATCATCTTGTAGCGCTGGCCTGCCTCGGCGGACGACCCGCC
TTGGATGCGGTGAAGAAGGGGCTCCCGCACGCGCCTGCATTGATTAAGCGGACCAACAGAAGGATTCCCG
AGAGGACATCACATCGAGTGGCAGATCACGCGCAAGTGGTCCGCGTGCTCGGATTCTTCCAGTGTCACTC
CCACCCCGCACAAGCGTTCGATGACGCCATGACTCAATTTGGTATGTCGAGACACGGACTGCTGCAGCTC
TTTCGTAGAGTCGGTGTCACAGAACTCGAGGCCCGCTCGGGCACACTGCCTCCCGCCTCCCAGCGGTGGG
ACAGGATTCTCCAAGCGAGCGGTATGAAACGCGCGAAGCCTTCACCTACGTCAACTCAGACACCTGACCA
GGCGAGCCTTCATGCGTTCGCAGACTCGCTGGAGAGGGATTTGGACGCGCCCTCGCCCATGCATGAAGGG
GACCAAACTCGCGCGTCAGCTAGCCCCAAGAAGAAGAGAAAGGTGGAGGCCAGCGGTTCCGGACGGGCTG
ACGCATTGGACGATTTTGATCTGGATATGCTGGGAAGTGACGCCCTCGATGATTTTGACCTTGACATGCT
TGGTTCGGATGCCCTTGATGACTTTGACCTCGACATGCTCGGCAGTGACGCCCTTGATGATTTCGACCTG
GACATGCTGATTAACTCTAGAGGCAGTGGAGAGGGCAGAGGAAGTCTGCTAACATGCGGTGACGTCGAGG
AGAATCCTGGCCCAGTGAGCAAGGGCGAGGAGCTGTTCACCGGGGTGGTGCCCATCCTGGTCGAGCTGGA
CGGCGACGTAAACGGCCACAAGTTCAGCGTGTCCGGCGAGGGCGAGGGCGATGCCACCTACGGCAAGCTG
ACCCTGAAGTTCATCTGCACCACCGGCAAGCTGCCCGTGCCCTGGCCCACCCTCGTGACCACCCTGACCT
ACGGCGTGCAGTGCTTCAGCCGCTACCCCGACCACATGAAGCAGCACGACTTCTTCAAGTCCGCCATGCC
CGAAGGCTACGTCCAGGAGCGCACCATCTTCTTCAAGGACGACGGCAACTACAAGACCCGCGCCGAGGTG
AAGTTCGAGGGCGACACCCTGGTGAACCGCATCGAGCTGAAGGGCATCGACTTCAAGGAGGACGGCAACA
TCCTGGGGCACAAGCTGGAGTACAACTACAACAGCCACAACGTCTATATCATGGCCGACAAGCAGAAGAA
CGGCATCAAGGTGAACTTCAAGATCCGCCACAACATCGAGGACGGCAGCGTGCAGCTCGCCGACCACTAC
CAGCAGAACACCCCCATCGGCGACGGCCCCGTGCTGCTGCCCGACAACCACTACCTGAGCACCCAGTCCG
CCCTGAGCAAAGACCCCAACGAGAAGCGCGATCACATGGTCCTGCTGGAGTTCGTGACCGCCGCCGGGAT
CACTCTCGGCATGGACGAGCTGTACAAGTAA
