>Addgene plasmid #35391 | pLenti-EF1a-OCT4 | addgene partial sequence | sequence record 44930 | EF-1a-F
GACCCGGCTCCCTTCCCCACCCGCACCCAGCCCAGCGTTTTCGGCCGACTCGTTCTCAGACCTGCTTAGG
CAGTTCGACCCCTCACTGTTTAACACATCGTTGTTCGACTCCCTTCCTCCGTTTGGGGCGCACCATACGG
AGGCGGCCACCGGGGAGTGGGATGAGGTGCAGTCGGGATTGAGAGCTGCGGATGCACCACCCCCAACCAT
GCGGGTGGCCGTCACCGCTGCCCGACCGCCGAGGGCGAAGCCCGCACCAAGGCGGAGGGCAGCGCAACCG
TCCGACGCAAGCCCCGCAGCGCAAGTAGATTTGAGAACTTTGGGATATTCACAGCAGCAGCAGGAAAAGA
TCAAGCCCAAAGTGAGGTCGACAGTCGCGCAGCATCACGAAGCGCTGGTGGGTCATGGGTTTACACATGC
CCACATCGTAGCCTTGTCGCAGCACCCTGCAGCCCTTGGCACGGTCGCCGTCAAGTACCAGGACATGATT
GCGGCGTTGCCGGAAGCCACACATGAGGCGATCGTCGGTGTGGGGAAACAGTGGAGCGGAGCCCGAGCGC
TTGAGGCCCTGTTGACGGTCGCGGGAGAGCTGAGAGGGCCTCCCCTTCAGCTGGACACGGGCCAGTTGCT
GAAGATCGCGAAGCGGGGAGGAGTCACGGCGGTCGAGGCGGTGCACGCGTGGCGCAATGCGCTCACGGGA
GCACCCCTCAACCTGACCCCAGAGCAGGTCGTGGCCATTGCCTCGAATGGAGGGGGCAAACAGGCGTTGG
AAACCGTACAACGATTGCTGCCGGTGCTGTGCCAAGCGCACGGACTCACCCCAGAGCAGGTCGTGGCGAT
CGCAAGCCACGACGGAGGAAAGCAAGCCTTGGAAACAGTAC
