>Addgene plasmid #35391 | pLenti-EF1a-OCT4 | addgene partial sequence | sequence record 44931 | EGFP-N 5'-CGTCGCCGTCCAGCTCGACCAG-3'
GGCCAGGATTCTCCTCGACGTCACCGCATGTTAGCAGACTTCCTCTGCCCTCTCCACTGCCTCTAGAGTT
AATCAGCATGTCCAGGTCGAAATCATCAAGGGCGTCACTGCCGAGCATGTCGAGGTCAAAGTCATCAAGG
GCATCCGAACCAAGCATGTCAAGGTCAAAATCATCGAGGGCGTCACTTCCCAGCATATCCAGATCAAAAT
CGTCCAATGCGTCAGCCCGTCCGGAACCGCTGGCCTCCACCTTTCTCTTCTTCTTGGGGCTAGCTGACGC
GCGAGTTTGGTCCCCTTCATGCATGGGCGAGGGCGCGTCCAAATCCCTCTCCAGCGAGTCTGCGAACGCA
TGAAGGCTCGCCTGGTCAGGTGTCTGAGTTGACGTAGGTGAAGGCTTCGCGCGTTTCATACCGCTCGCTT
GGAGAATCCTGTCCCACCGCTGGGAGGCGGGAGGCAGTGTGCCCGAGCGGGCCTCGAGTTCTGTGACACC
GACTCTACGAAAGAGCTGCAGCAGTCCGTGTCTCGACATACCAAATTGAGTCATGGCGTCATCGAACGCT
TGTGCGGGGTGGGAGTGACACTGGAAGAATCCGAGCACGCGGACCACTTGCGCGTGATCTGCCACTCGAT
GTGATGTCCTCTCGGGAATCCTTCTGTTGGTCCGCTTAATCAATGCAGGCGCGTGCGGGAGCCCCTTCTT
CACCGCATCCAAGGCGGGTCGTCCGCCGAGGCAGGCCAGCGCTACAAGATGATCATTAGTGAGTGCGGCC
AGCGCGGGGTCCGGCCTCGAAAGCTGGGCCACGATTGACTCCAGTGCGGGTCTGCCCCCGATATTGGATG
CAATAGCCACTACCTGCTCAGGCGTGAGTCCGTGCGCTTGGCACAGCACAGGCAACAGCCTCTGTACTGT
TTCCAAGGCTTGCTTTCCTCCGTCGTGG
