>Addgene plasmid #35391 | pLenti-EF1a-OCT4 | addgene partial sequence | sequence record 46549 | zTALE-R  5'-CTTCTTCACCGCATCCAAG-3'
TGAGTGCGGCCAGCGCGGGGTCCGGCCTCGAAAGCTGGGCCACGATTGACTCCAGTGCGGGTCTGCCCCC
GATATTGGATGCAATAGCCACTACCTGCTCAGGCGTGAGTCCGTGCGCTTGGCACAGCACAGGCAACAGC
CTCTGTACTGTTTCCAAGGCTTGCTTTCCTCCGTCGTGGCTTGCGATCGCCACGACCTGCTCTGGGGTTA
ACCCGTGCGCTTGGCACAGCACAGGCAACAGCCTCTGTACTGTTTCCAAGGCTTGCTTTCCTCCGTCGTG
GCTTGCGATCGCCACGACCTGCTCTGGGGTTAGGCCGTGCGCTTGGCACAGCACAGGCAACAGCCTCTGT
ACTGTTTCCAAGGCTTGCTTTCCTCCGTCGTGGCTTGCGATCGCCACGACCTGCTCTGGGGTTAGCCCGT
GCGCTTGGCACAGCACAGGCAACAGCCTCTGTACTGTTTCCAAGGCTTGCTTTCCTCCGTCGTGGCTTGC
GATCGCCACGACCTGCTCTGGGGTGAGCCCGTGCGCTTGGCACAGCACAGGCAACAGCCTCTGTACTGTT
TCCAAGGCTTGCTTTCCTCCGTCGTGGCTTGCGATCGCCACGACCTGCTCTGGGGTTAGTCCGTGCGCTT
GGCACAGCACGGGAAGCAGGCGCTGGACAGTCTCGAGTGCCTGTTTCCCGCCAATGTTGGAGGCGATTGC
CACGACCTGCTCTGGGGTAAGGCCGTGCGCTTGGCACAGCACAGGCAACAGCCTCTGTACTGTTTCCAAG
GCTTGCTTTCCTCCGTCGTGGCTTGCGATCGCCACGACCTGCTCTGGGGTAAGTCCGTGCGCTTGGCACA
