>Addgene plasmid #35391 | pLenti-EF1a-OCT4 | addgene partial sequence | sequence record 46550 | zTALE-F 5'-CTCCCCTTCAGCTGGACAC-3'
GCACGCGTGGCGCAATGCGCTCACGGGAGCACCCCTCAACCTGACCCCAGAGCAGGTCGTGGCCATTGCC
TCGAATGGAGGGGGCAAACAGGCGTTGGAAACCGTACAACGATTGCTGCCGGTGCTGTGCCAAGCGCACG
GACTCACCCCAGAGCAGGTCGTGGCGATCGCAAGCCACGACGGAGGAAAGCAAGCCTTGGAAACAGTACA
GAGGCTGTTGCCTGTGCTGTGCCAAGCGCACGGCCTCACCCCAGAGCAGGTCGTGGCCATTGCCTCGAAT
GGAGGGGGCAAACAGGCGTTGGAAACCGTACAACGATTGCTGCCGGTGCTGTGCCAAGCGCACGGATTAA
CCCCAGAGCAGGTCGTGGCGATCGCAAGCCACGACGGAGGAAAGCAAGCCTTGGAAACAGTACAGAGGCT
GTTGCCTGTGCTGTGCCAAGCGCACGGCTTAACCCCAGAGCAGGTCGTGGCGATCGCAAGCCACGACGGA
GGAAAGCAAGCCTTGGAAACAGTACAGAGGCTGTTGCCTGTGCTGTGCCAAGCGCACGGACTTACCCCAG
AGCAGGTCGTGGCGATCGCAAGCCACGACGGAGGAAAGCAAGCCTTGGAAACAGTACAGAGGCTGTTGCC
TGTGCTGTGCCAAGCGCACGGCCTTACCCCAGAGCAGGTCGTGGCAATCGCCTCCAACATTGGCGGGAAA
CAGGCACTCGAGACTGTCCAGCGCCTGCTTCCCGTGCTGTGCCAAGCGCACGGACTAACCCCAGAGCAGG
TCGTGGCGATCGCAAGCCACGACGGAGGAAAGCAAGCCTTGGAAACAGTACAGAGGCTGTTGCCTGTGCT
GTGCCAAGCGCACGGGCTCACCCCA
